Addgene plasmid #49819: hSRAP.TWIN1.a105-236.V105M
Purpose: expression vector for SRAP(105-236)V105M in pTWIN1 vector
Depositing lab: Thomas Cech. Depositing organization: University of Colorado, Boulder. Publication: Structure and function of steroid receptor RNA activator protein, the proposed partner of SRA noncoding RNA. McKay DB, Xi L, Barthel KK, Cech TR. J Mol Biol. 2014 Apr 17;426(8):1766-85. doi: 10.1016/j.jmb.2014.01.006. Epub 2014 Jan 30. PubMed 24486609.
Backbone
  Vector backbone: pTWIN1
  Backbone manufacturer: New England Biolabs
  Backbone size w/o insert (bp): 7375
  Total vector size (bp): 7051
  Modifications to backbone: cloning deleted fragment of original vector
  Vector type: Bacterial Expression
Growth in bacteria
  Bacterial resistance: Ampicillin, 100 μg/mL
  Growth temperature: 37°C
  Growth strain: XL10 Gold
  Growth instructions: BL21(DE3) should be used for protein expression.
  Copy number: Unknown
Gene/Insert
  Gene/Insert name: steroid receptor RNA activator protein aa 105-236 (alt name: SRAP)
  Species: H. sapiens (human)
  Insert size (bp): 396
  Mutation: V105M codon-optimized for E. coli expression
  Entrez Gene: SRA1 (a.k.a. SRA, SRAP, STRAA1, pp7684)
  Promoter: T7
  Tag / fusion protein: intein & chitin binding domain (C terminal on backbone)
  Cloning method: Restriction Enzyme; 5′ cloning site NdeI (not destroyed); 3′ cloning site SpeI (not destroyed)
  Sequencing primers: 5′ T7 promoter; 3′ none
Terms and licenses: Academic/Nonprofit Terms; Industry Terms: Not Available to Industry
How to cite: hSRAP.TWIN1.a105-236.V105M was a gift from Thomas Cech (Addgene plasmid # 49819 ; http://n2t.net/addgene:49819 ; RRID:Addgene_49819)
