[The description below was written by a language model from this plasmid's Addgene catalogue record and pLannotate feature annotations shown in this document.]
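Description:
hSRAP.TWIN1.a105-236.V105M is a bacterial expression plasmid built on the pTWIN1 intein-fusion backbone, designed to produce a C-terminal fragment of human steroid receptor RNA activator protein (SRAP, encoded by SRA1) in E. coli. The 7,051 bp plasmid carries an ampicillin resistance gene (β-lactamase with its own promoter) for selection and a ColE1/pMB1-type origin accompanied by the rop gene, which moderates copy number; the record lists copy number as unknown. An M13 phage origin is also present, along with remnants of pBR322-derived sequences (bom, mbeC and tetracycline-resistance fragments) that appear to be non-functional backbone leftovers.

The insert encodes SRAP residues 105–236, codon-optimized for E. coli, with valine 105 changed to methionine, presumably so that this residue serves as the start codon. It was cloned between NdeI and SpeI, a step that removed a fragment of the original vector, which explains why the final plasmid is smaller than the empty backbone. Expression is driven by a T7 promoter controlled by an adjacent lac operator and a plasmid-borne lacI gene, with a T7 gene 10 ribosome binding site upstream and a T7 terminator downstream. A series of rrnB T1 terminators ahead of the promoter limits read-through transcription into the cassette. This arrangement gives IPTG-inducible expression in a host supplying T7 RNA polymerase, such as BL21(DE3). The SRAP fragment is fused directly at its C terminus to the Mxe GyrA intein followed by a chitin binding domain, so the fusion can be captured on chitin resin and the target released by thiol-induced cleavage at the intein's N-terminal junction. This yields protein free of the affinity tag, suited to structural and biochemical studies of SRAP.
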