Features (pLannotate 1.2.2; 25 found; start..end, strand, type, name):
     35..139     +  promoter       AmpR promoter: bla
    140..1000    +  CDS            AmpR: β-lactamase; bla; confers resistance to ampicillin, carbenicillin, and related antibiotics
   1042..1555    -  rep_origin     M13 ori (sequence partly withheld): M13 bacteriophage origin of replication; arrow indicates direction of (+) strand synthesis
   1666..2254    +  rep_origin     ori: high-copy-number ColE1/pMB1/pBR322/pUC origin of replication
   2431..2521    -  misc_feature   bom (fragment): basis of mobility region from pBR322
   2623..2814    -  CDS            rop: Rop protein, which maintains plasmids at low copy number; rop
   2855..2965    +  CDS            mbeC (fragment): MBEC_ECOLX - Experimental evidence at protein level: Swiss-Prot protein existence level 1. Required for efficient mobilization of ColE1 plasmid and is thus essential to promote the specific transfer of the plasmid during conjugation. Probably functions by inducing DNA bending, helping the MbeA relaxase to melt the DNA around the nic site and cleave the phosphodiester bond. Binds specifically double-stranded DNA (dsDNA) containing the ColE1 oriT but does not recognize the inverted repeat (IR). From Escherichia coli.
   3000..3322    -  CDS            TcR (fragment): tetracycline efflux protein; tet; confers resistance to tetracycline
   3337..3358    -  protein_bind   CAP binding site: CAP binding activates transcription in the presence of cAMP. E. coli catabolite activator protein
   3371..4453    -  CDS            lacI: lac repressor; lacI; The lac repressor binds to the lac operator to inhibit transcription in E. coli. This inhibition can be relieved by adding lactose or isopropyl-β-D-thiogalactopyranoside (IPTG).
   4454..4531    -  promoter       lacI promoter: lacI
   4539..4632    -  CDS            TcR (fragment): tetracycline efflux protein; tet; confers resistance to tetracycline
   4684..4770    +  terminator     rrnB T1 terminator: Escherichia coli rrnB; transcription terminator T1 from the E. coli rrnB gene
   4867..4953    +  terminator     rrnB T1 terminator: Escherichia coli rrnB; transcription terminator T1 from the E. coli rrnB gene
   5050..5136    +  terminator     rrnB T1 terminator: Escherichia coli rrnB; transcription terminator T1 from the E. coli rrnB gene
   5233..5319    +  terminator     rrnB T1 terminator: Escherichia coli rrnB; transcription terminator T1 from the E. coli rrnB gene
   5416..5502    +  terminator     rrnB T1 terminator: Escherichia coli rrnB; transcription terminator T1 from the E. coli rrnB gene
   5637..5655    +  promoter       T7 promoter: promoter for bacteriophage T7 RNA polymerase
   5656..5680    +  protein_bind   lac operator: The lac repressor binds to the lac operator to inhibit transcription in E. coli. This inhibition can be relieved by adding lactose or isopropyl-β-D-thiogalactopyranoside (IPTG). lac repressor encoded by lacI
   5695..5717    +  RBS            RBS: efficient ribosome binding site from bacteriophage T7 gene 10 (Olins and Rangwala, 1989)
   5728..6120    +  CDS            SRA1 (fragment): SRA1_HUMAN - Experimental evidence at protein level: Swiss-Prot protein existence level 1. Functional RNA which acts as a transcriptional coactivator that selectively enhances steroid receptor-mediated transactivation ligand-independently through a mechanism involving the modulating N- terminal domain (AF-1) of steroid receptors. Also mediates transcriptional coactivation of steroid receptors ligand-dependently through the steroid-binding domain (AF-2). Enhances cellular proliferation and differentiation and promotes apoptosis in vivo. May play a role in tumorigenesis. From Homo sapiens (Human
   6121..6714    +  CDS            Mxe GyrA intein: modified GyrA intein (Southworth et al., 1999); Mycobacterium xenopi gyrA; N-terminal cleavage of this intein can be induced by thiols.
   6745..6900    +  CDS            CBD: chitin binding domain from chitinase A1 (Watanabe et al., 1994); Bacillus circulans chiA
   6922..6971    +  CDS            SET1 (fragment): solubility-enhancement tag derived from T7 phage gene 10B
   6979..7026    +  terminator     T7 terminator: transcription terminator for bacteriophage T7 RNA polymerase
>Addgene plasmid #49819 | hSRAP.TWIN1.a105-236.V105M | depositor full sequence | sequence record 74341 | hSRAP.TWIN1.a105-236.V105M sequence 7051 bps
AACTACGTCAGGTGGCACTTTTCGGGGAAATGTGCGCGGAACCCCTATTTGTTTATTTTTCTAAATACAT
TCAAATATGTATCCGCTCATGAGACAATAACCCTGATAAATGCTTCAATAATATTGAAAAAGGAAGAGTA
TGAGTATTCAACATTTCCGTGTCGCCCTTATTCCCTTTTTTGCGGCATTTTGCCTTCCTGTTTTTGCTCA
CCCAGAAACGCTGGTGAAAGTAAAAGATGCTGAAGATCAGTTGGGTGCACGAGTGGGTTACATCGAACTG
GATCTCAACAGCGGTAAGATCCTTGAGAGTTTTCGCCCCGAAGAACGTTCTCCAATGATGAGCACTTTTA
AAGTTCTGCTATGTGGCGCGGTATTATCCCGTGTTGACGCCGGGCAAGAGCAACTCGGTCGCCGCATACA
CTATTCTCAGAATGACTTGGTTGAGTACTCACCAGTCACAGAAAAGCATCTTACGGATGGCATGACAGTA
AGAGAATTATGCAGTGCTGCCATAACCATGAGTGATAACACTGCGGCCAACTTACTTCTGACAACGATCG
GAGGACCGAAGGAGCTAACCGCTTTTTTGCACAACATGGGGGATCATGTAACTCGCCTTGATCGTTGGGA
ACCGGAGCTGAATGAAGCCATACCAAACGACGAGCGTGACACCACGATGCCTGTAGCAATGGCAACAACG
TTGCGCAAACTATTAACTGGCGAACTACTTACTCTAGCTTCCCGGCAACAATTAATAGACTGGATGGAGG
CGGATAAAGTTGCAGGACCACTTCTGCGCTCGGCCCTTCCGGCTGGCTGGTTTATTGCTGATAAATCTGG
AGCCGGTGAGCGTGGGTCTCGCGGTATCATTGCAGCACTGGGGCCAGATGGTAAGCCCTCCCGTATCGTA
GTTATCTACACGACGGGGAGTCAGGCAACTATGGATGAACGAAATAGACAGATCGCTGAGATAGGTGCCT
CACTGATTAAGCATTGGTAACTGTCAGACCAAGTTTACTCATATATACTTTAGATTGATT
[38 nt withheld, positions 1041-1078]
A
[37 nt withheld, positions 1080-1116]
ATTTTGTTAAAATTCGCGTTAAATTTTTGTTAAATCAGCTCATTTTTTAACCAATAGGCCGAAATCGGCA
AAATCCCTTATAAATCAAAAGAATAGCCCGAGATAGGGT
[37 nt withheld, positions 1226-1262]
AAAGAACGTGGACTCCAACGTCAAAGG
[141 nt withheld, positions 1290-1430]
G
[125 nt withheld, positions 1432-1556]
AAAGGATCTAGGTGAAGATCCTTTTTGATAATCTCATGACCAAAATCCCTTAACGTGAGTTTTCGTTCCA
CTGAGCGTCAGACCCCGTAGAAAAGATCAAAGGATCTTCTTGAGATCCTTTTTTTCTGCGCGTAATCTGC
TGCTTGCAAACAAAAAAACCACCGCTACCAGCGGTGGTTTGTTTGCCGGATCAAGAGCTACCAACTCTTT
TTCCGAAGGTAACTGGCTTCAGCAGAGCGCAGATACCAAATACTGTCCTTCTAGTGTAGCCGTAGTTAGG
CCACCACTTCAAGAACTCTGTAGCACCGCCTACATACCTCGCTCTGCTAATCCTGTTACCAGTGGCTGCT
GCCAGTGGCGATAAGTCGTGTCTTACCGGGTTGGACTCAAGACGATAGTTACCGGATAAGGCGCAGCGGT
CGGGCTGAACGGGGGGTTCGTGCACACAGCCCAGCTTGGAGCGAACGACCTACACCGAACTGAGATACCT
ACAGCGTGAGCTATGAGAAAGCGCCACGCTTCCCGAAGGGAGAAAGGCGGACAGGTATCCGGTAAGCGGC
AGGGTCGGAACAGGAGAGCGCACGAGGGAGCTTCCAGGGGGAAACGCCTGGTATCTTTATAGTCCTGTCG
GGTTTCGCCACCTCTGACTTGAGCGTCGATTTTTGTGATGCTCGTCAGGGGGGCGGAGCCTATGGAAAAA
CGCCAGCAACGCGGCCTTTTTACGGTTCCTGGCCTTTTGCTGGCCTTTTGCTCACATGTTCTTTCCTGCG
TTATCCCCTGATTCTGTGGATAACCGTATTACCGCCTTTGAGTGAGCTGATACCGCTCGCCGCAGCCGAA
CGACCGAGCGCAGCGAGTCAGTGAGCGAGGAAGCTATGGTGCACTCTCAGTACAATCTGCTCTGATGCCG
CATAGTTAAGCCAGTATACACTCCGCTATCGCTACGTGACTGGGTCATGGCTGCGCCCCGACACCCGCCA
ACACCCGCTGACGCGCCCTGACGGGCTTGTCTGCTCCCGGCATCCGCTTACAGACAAGCTGTGACCGTCT
CCGGGAGCTGCATGTGTCAGAGGTTTTCACCGTCATCACCGAAACGCGCGAGGCAGCTGCGGTAAAGCTC
ATCAGCGTGGTCGTGCAGCGATTCACAGATGTCTGCCTGTTCATCCGCGTCCAGCTCGTTGAGTTTCTCC
AGAAGCGTTAATGTCTGGCTTCTGATAAAGCGGGCCATGTTAAGGGCGGTTTTTTCCTGTTTGGTCACTG
ATGCCTCCGTGTAAGGGGGATTTCTGTTCATGGGGGTAATGATACCGATGAAACGAGAGAGGATGCTCAC
GATACGGGTTACTGATGATGAACATGCCCGGTTACTGGAACGTTGTGAGGGTAAACAACTGGCGGTATGG
ATGCGGCGGGACCAGAGAAAAATCACTCAGGGTCAATGCCAGCCGAACGCCAGCAAGACGTAGCCCAGCG
CGTCGGCCGCCATGCCGGCGATAATGGCCTGCTTCTCGCCGAAACGTTTGGTGGCGGGACCAGTGACGAA
GGCTTGAGCGAGGGCGTGCAAGATTCCGAATACCGCAAGCGACAGGCCGATCATCGTCGCGCTCCAGCGA
AAGCGGTCCTCGCCGAAAATGACCCAGAGCGCTGCCGGCACCTGTCCTACGAGTTGCATGATAAAGAAGA
CAGTCATAAGTGCGGCGACGATAGTCATGCCCCGCGCCCACCGGAAGGAGCTGACTGGGTTGAAGGCTCT
CAAGGGCATCGGTCGAGATCCCGGTGCCTAATGAGTGAGCTAACTTACATTAATTGCGTTGCGCTCACTG
CCCGCTTTCCAGTCGGGAAACCTGTCGTGCCAGCTGCATTAATGAATCGGCCAACGCGCGGGGAGAGGCG
GTTTGCGTATTGGGCGCCAGGGTGGTTTTTCTTTTCACCAGTGAGACGGGCAACAGCTGATTGCCCTTCA
CCGCCTGGCCCTGAGAGAGTTGCAGCAAGCGGTCCACGCTGGTTTGCCCCAGCAGGCGAAAATCCTGTTT
GATGGTGGTTAACGGCGGGATATAACATGAGCTGTCTTCGGTATCGTCGTATCCCACTACCGAGATATCC
GCACCAACGCGCAGCCCGGACTCGGTAATGGCGCGCATTGCGCCCAGCGCCATCTGATCGTTGGCAACCA
GCATCGCAGTGGGAACGATGCCCTCATTCAGCATTTGCATGGTTTGTTGAAAACCGGACATGGCACTCCA
GTCGCCTTCCCGTTCCGCTATCGGCTGAATTTGATTGCGAGTGAGATATTTATGCCAGCCAGCCAGACGC
AGACGCGCCGAGACAGAACTTAATGGGCCCGCTAACAGCGCGATTTGCTGGTGACCCAATGCGACCAGAT
GCTCCACGCCCAGTCGCGTACCGTCTTCATGGGAGAAAATAATACTGTTGATGGGTGTCTGGTCAGAGAC
ATCAAGAAATAACGCCGGAACATTAGTGCAGGCAGCTTCCACAGCAATGGCATCCTGGTCATCCAGCGGA
TAGTTAATGATCAGCCCACTGACGCGTTGCGCGAGAAGATTGTGCACCGCCGCTTTACAGGCTTCGACGC
CGCTTCGTTCTACCATCGACACCACCACGCTGGCACCCAGTTGATCGGCGCGAGATTTAATCGCCGCGAC
AATTTGCGACGGCGCGTGCAGGGCCAGACTGGAGGTGGCAACGCCAATCAGCAACGACTGTTTGCCCGCC
AGTTGTTGTGCCACGCGGTTGGGAATGTAATTCAGCTCCGCCATCGCCGCTTCCACTTTTTCCCGCGTTT
TCGCAGAAACGTGGCTGGCCTGGTTCACCACGCGGGAAACGGTCTGATAAGAGACACCGGCATACTCTGC
GACATCGTATAACGTTACTGGTTTCACATTCACCACCCTGAATTGACTCTCTTCCGGGCGCTATCATGCC
ATACCGCGAAAGGTTTTGCGCCATTCGATGGTGTCCGGGATCTCGACGCTCTCCCTTATGCGACTCCTGC
ATTAGGAAGCAGCCCAGTAGTAGGTTGAGGCCGTTGAGCACCGCCGCCGCAAGGAATGGTGCATGCCGGC
ATGCCGCCCTTTCGTCTTCAAGAATTAATTCCCAATTCCCCAGGCATCAAATAAAACGAAAGGCTCAGTC
GAAAGACTGGGCCTTTCGTTTTATCTGTTGTTTGTCGGTGAACGCTCTCCTGAGTAGGACAAATCCGCCG
GGAGCGGATTTGAACGTTGCGAAGCAACGGCCCGGAGGGTGGCGGGCAGGACGCCCGCCATAAACTGCCA
GGAATTAATTCCCCAGGCATCAAATAAAACGAAAGGCTCAGTCGAAAGACTGGGCCTTTCGTTTTATCTG
TTGTTTGTCGGTGAACGCTCTCCTGAGTAGGACAAATCCGCCGGGAGCGGATTTGAACGTTGCGAAGCAA
CGGCCCGGAGGGTGGCGGGCAGGACGCCCGCCATAAACTGCCAGGAATTAATTCCCCAGGCATCAAATAA
AACGAAAGGCTCAGTCGAAAGACTGGGCCTTTCGTTTTATCTGTTGTTTGTCGGTGAACGCTCTCCTGAG
TAGGACAAATCCGCCGGGAGCGGATTTGAACGTTGCGAAGCAACGGCCCGGAGGGTGGCGGGCAGGACGC
CCGCCATAAACTGCCAGGAATTAATTCCCCAGGCATCAAATAAAACGAAAGGCTCAGTCGAAAGACTGGG
CCTTTCGTTTTATCTGTTGTTTGTCGGTGAACGCTCTCCTGAGTAGGACAAATCCGCCGGGAGCGGATTT
GAACGTTGCGAAGCAACGGCCCGGAGGGTGGCGGGCAGGACGCCCGCCATAAACTGCCAGGAATTAATTC
CCCAGGCATCAAATAAAACGAAAGGCTCAGTCGAAAGACTGGGCCTTTCGTTTTATCTGTTGTTTGTCGG
TGAACGCTCTCCTGAGTAGGACAAATCCGCCGGGAGCGGATTTGAACGTTGCGAAGCAACGGCCCGGAGG
GTGGCGGGCAGGACGCCCGCCATAAACTGCCAGGAATTGGGGATCGGAATTAATTCCCGGTTTAAACCGG
GGATCTCGATCCCGCGAAATTAATACGACTCACTATAGGGGAATTGTGAGCGGATAACAATTCCCCTCTA
GAAATAATTTTGTTTAACTTTAAGAAGGAGATATACATATGGAATCGGAAGCAGTCATGGAAGATGTGCT
GCGTCCGCTGGAACAGGCTCTGGAAGACTGCCGTGGTCATACGCGCAAACAAGTGTGTGATGACATTAGC
CGTCGCCTGGCACTGCTGCAGGAACAATGGGCTGGCGGTAAACTGAGTATCCCGGTGAAAAAACGTATGG
CACTGCTGGTTCAGGAACTGAGTTCCCACCGTTGGGATGCAGCTGATGACATTCATCGCAGCCTGATGGT
CGACCACGTGACGGAAGTTTCTCAGTGGATGGTGGGCGTTAAACGTCTGATCGCCGAAAAACGCAGCCTG
TTTTCTGAAGAAGCGGCCAACGAAGAAAAATCAGCAGCCACGGCAGAAAAAAATCACACCATTCCGGGTT
TCCAACAAGCATCCTGCATCACGGGAGATGCACTAGTTGCCCTACCCGAGGGCGAGTCGGTACGCATCGC
CGACATCGTGCCGGGTGCGCGGCCCAACAGTGACAACGCCATCGACCTGAAAGTCCTTGACCGGCATGGC
AATCCCGTGCTCGCCGACCGGCTGTTCCACTCCGGCGAGCATCCGGTGTACACGGTGCGTACGGTCGAAG
GTCTGCGTGTGACGGGCACCGCGAACCACCCGTTGTTGTGTTTGGTCGACGTCGCCGGGGTGCCGACCCT
GCTGTGGAAGCTGATCGACGAAATCAAGCCGGGCGATTACGCGGTGATTCAACGCAGCGCATTCAGCGTC
GACTGTGCAGGTTTTGCCCGCGGAAAACCCGAATTTGCGCCCACAACCTACACAGTCGGCGTCCCTGGAC
TGGTGCGTTTCTTGGAAGCACACCACCGAGACCCGGACGCCCAAGCTATCGCCGACGAGCTGACCGACGG
GCGGTTCTACTACGCGAAAGTCGCCAGTGTCACCGACGCCGGCGTGCAGCCGGTGTATAGCCTTCGTGTC
GACACGGCAGACCACGCGTTTATCACGAACGGGTTCGTCAGCCACGCTACTGGCCTCACCGGTCTGAACT
CAGGCCTCACGACAAATCCTGGTGTATCCGCTTGGCAGGTCAACACAGCTTATACTGCGGGACAATTGGT
CACATATAACGGCAAGACGTATAAATGTTTGCAGCCCCACACCTCCTTGGCAGGATGGGAACCATCCAAC
GTTCCTGCCTTGTGGCAGCTTCAATGACTGCAGGAAGGGGATCCGGCTGCTAACAAAGCCCGAAAGGAAG
CTGAGTTGGCTGCTGCCACCGCTGAGCAATAACTAGCATAACCCCTTGGGGCCTCTAAACGGGTCTTGAG
GGGTTTTTTGCTGAAAGGAGGAACTATATCCGGAT
