>Addgene plasmid #49819 | hSRAP.TWIN1.a105-236.V105M | addgene partial sequence | sequence record 77394 | T7 5'-TAATACGACTCACTATAGGG-3'
TTTTGTTTAACTTTAAGAAGGAGATATACATATGGAATCGGAAGCAGTCATGGAAGATGTGCTGCGTCCG
CTGGAACAGGCTCTGGAAGACTGCCGTGGTCATACGCGCAAACAAGTGTGTGATGACATTAGCCGTCGCC
TGGCACTGCTGCAGGAACAATGGGCTGGCGGTAAACTGAGTATCCCGGTGAAAAAACGTATGGCACTGCT
GGTTCAGGAACTGAGTTCCCACCGTTGGGATGCAGCTGATGACATTCATCGCAGCCTGATGGTCGACCAC
GTGACGGAAGTTTCTCAGTGGATGGTGGGCGTTAAACGTCTGATCGCCGAAAAACGCAGCCTGTTTTCTG
AAGAAGCGGCCAACGAAGAAAAATCAGCAGCCACGGCAGAAAAAAATCACACCATTCCGGGTTTCCAACA
AGCATCCTGCATCACGGGAGATGCACTAGTTGCCCTACCCGAGGGCGAGTCGGTACGCATCGCCGACATC
GTGCCGGGTGCGCGGCCCAACAGTGACAACGCCATCGACCTGAAAGTCCTTGACCGGCATGGCAATCCCG
TGCTCGCCGACCGGCTGTTCCACTCCGGCGAGCATCCGGTGTACACGGTGCGTACGGTCGAAGGTCTGCG
TGTGACGGGCACCGCGAACCACCCGTTGTTGTGTTTGGTCGACGTCGCCGGGGTGCCGACCCTGCTGTGG
AAGCTGATCGACGAAATCAAGCCGGGCGATTACGCGGTGATTCAACGCAGCGCATTCAGCGTCGACTGTG
CAGGTTTTGCCCGCGGGAAACCCGAATTTGCGCC
